Addgene plasmid #43084: I-CTGC
Depositing lab: Chad Cowan & Kiran Musunuru. Depositing organization: Harvard University. Publication: A TALEN Genome-Editing System for Generating Human Stem Cell-Based Disease Models. Ding Q, Lee YK, Schaefer EA, Peters DT, Veres A, Kim K, Kuperwasser N, Motola DL, Meissner TB, Hendriks WT, Trevisan M, Gupta RM, Moisan A, Banks E, Friesen M, Schinzel RT, Xia F, Tang A, Xia Y, Figueroa E, Wann A, Ahfeldt T, Daheron L, Zhang F, Rubin LL, Peng LF, Chung RT, Musunuru K, Cowan CA. Cell Stem Cell. 2012 Dec 12. pii: S1934-5909(12)00645-5. doi: 10.1016/j.stem.2012.11.011. PubMed 23246482.
Backbone
  Vector backbone: pCRII-TOPO
  Backbone manufacturer: Invitrogen
  Backbone size w/o insert (bp): 3973
  Vector type: Bacterial Cloning
Growth in bacteria
  Bacterial resistance: Ampicillin and Kanamycin, 100 & 50 μg/mL
  Growth temperature: 37°C
  Growth strain: Top10
  Copy number: High Copy
Gene/Insert
  Gene/Insert name: I-CTGC
  Species: Synthetic
  Insert size (bp): 424
  Cloning method: TOPO Cloning
  Sequencing primers: 5′ T7; 3′ M13-rev
Terms and licenses: Academic/Nonprofit Terms; Industry Terms: Not Available to Industry
How to cite: I-CTGC was a gift from Chad Cowan & Kiran Musunuru (Addgene plasmid # 43084 ; http://n2t.net/addgene:43084 ; RRID:Addgene_43084)
