[The description below was written by a language model from this plasmid's Addgene catalogue record.]
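Description:
I-CTGC is a bacterial cloning plasmid built on the commercial pCRII-TOPO backbone (about 4.0 kb without insert), carrying a 424 bp synthetic insert introduced by TOPO cloning. It is a high-copy plasmid propagated in E. coli, and the record lists both ampicillin and kanamycin resistance, consistent with the dual markers of this TOPO vector family. No eukaryotic expression elements are recorded, and the vector type is given simply as bacterial cloning, so the plasmid appears to serve as a storage and source vector for its insert rather than as an expression construct. The insert lies between the T7 and M13-reverse priming sites of the backbone, which are the recommended sequencing positions.

The record does not spell out what the insert encodes beyond its name and synthetic origin. The associated publication describes a TALEN genome-editing system for generating human stem cell-based disease models. In that context, the name and the insert size are consistent with a pre-assembled block of four TALE repeat modules specifying the bases C, T, G and C, with the "I" prefix presumably marking its position within an ordered assembly scheme. That reading is an inference from the name and size, not something stated in the catalogue fields. No feature table is provided, so the exact boundaries, any flanking restriction sites used for assembly, and the repeat composition cannot be confirmed here. As far as the record supports, the plasmid is best regarded as one component of a library of building blocks from which custom TALE DNA-binding arrays are assembled into nuclease expression vectors.
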