>Addgene plasmid #43084 | I-CTGC | depositor partial sequence | sequence record 58349 | I-CTGC sequence 424 bps
CGTCTCCTGACCCCAGAGCAGGTCGTGGCGATCGCAAGCCACGACGGAGGAAAGCAAGCCTTGGAAACAG
TACAGAGGCTGTTGCCTGTGCTGTGCCAAGCGCACGGACTCACCCCAGAGCAGGTCGTGGCCATTGCCTC
GAATGGAGGGGGCAAACAGGCGTTGGAAACCGTACAACGATTGCTGCCGGTGCTGTGCCAAGCGCACGGC
CTCACCCCAGAGCAGGTCGTGGCAATCGCGAGCAATAACGGCGGAAAACAGGCTTTGGAAACGGTGCAGA
GGCTCCTTCCAGTGCTGTGCCAAGCGCACGGATTAACCCCAGAGCAGGTCGTGGCGATCGCAAGCCACGA
CGGAGGAAAGCAAGCCTTGGAAACAGTACAGAGGCTGTTGCCTGTGCTGTGCCAAGCGCACGGCTTAAGA
GACG
