>Addgene plasmid #43084 | I-CTGC | addgene partial sequence | sequence record 60397 | M13-F20 5'-TGTAAAACGACGGCCAGT-3'
CTATAGGGCGAATTGGGCCCTCTAGATGCATGCTCGAGCGGCCGCCAGTGTGATGGATATCTGCAGAATT
CGCCCTTATATAGATGCCGTCCTAGCGCGTCTCCTGACCCCAGAGCAGGTCGTGGCGATCGCAAGCCACG
ACGGAGGAAAGCAAGCCTTGGAAACAGTACAGAGGCTGTTGCCTGTGCTGTGCCAAGCGCACGGACTCAC
CCCAGAGCAGGTCGTGGCCATTGCCTCGAATGGAGGGGGCAAACAGGCGTTGGAAACCGTACAACGATTG
CTGCCGGTGCTGTGCCAAGCGCACGGCCTCACCCCAGAGCAGGTCGTGGCAATCGCGAGCAATAACGGCG
GAAAACAGGCTTTGGAAACGGTGCAGAGGCTCCTTCCAGTGCTGTGCCAAGCGCACGGATTAACCCCAGA
GCAGGTCGTGGCGATCGCAAGCCACGACGGAGGAAAGCAAGCCTTGGAAACAGTACAGAGGCTGTTGCCT
GTGCTGTGCCAAGCGCACGGCTTAAGAGACGTGGGCACAGGAAAGATACTTAAGGGCGAATTCCAGCACA
CTGGCGGCCGTTACTAGTGGATCCGAGCTCGGTACCAAGCTTGATGCATAGCTTGAGTATTCTATAGTGT
CACCTAAATAGCTTGGCGTAATCATGGTCATAGCTGTTTCCTGTGTGAAATTGTTATCCGCTCACAATTC
CACACAACATACGAGCCGGAAGCATAAAGTGTAAAGCCTGGGGTGCCTAATGAGTGAGCTAACTCACATT
AATTGCGTTGCGCTCACTGCCCGCTTTCCAGTCGGGAAACCTGTCGTGCCAGCTGCATTAATGAATCGGC
CAACGCGCGGGGAGAGGCGGTTTGCGTATTGGGCGCTCTTCCGCTTCCTCGCTCACTGACTCGCTGCGCT
